>Addgene plasmid #114238 | pMXLK_eFq | addgene full sequence | sequence record 225049 | Addgene NGS Result
CACTCTGTGACTTGGTCTCACAACGGAGTGAGACCGGCCTAGCAGGTGTGAGTTTGCAGCTGGCACGACA
GGTTTCCCGACTGGAAAGCGGGCAGTGAGCGCAACGCAATTAATGTGAGTTAGCTCACTCATTAGGCACC
CCAGGCTTTACACTTTATGCTTCCGGCTCGTATGTTGTGTGGAATTGTGAGCGGATAACAATTTCACACA
GGAAACAGCTATGACCATGATTACGCCAAGCTTGCATGCCTGCAGGTCGACTCTAGAGGATCCCCGGGTA
CCGAGCTCGAATTCACTGGCCGTCGTTTTACAACGTCGTGACTGGGAAAACCCTGGCGTTACCCAACTTA
ATCGCCTTGCAGCACATCCCCCTTTCGCCAGCTGGCGTAATAGCGAAGAGGCCCGCACCGATCGCCCTTC
CCAACAGTTGCGCAGCCTGAATGGCGAATGGCGCCTGATGCGGTATTTTCTCCTTACGCATCTGTGCGGT
ATTTCACACCGCATATGGTGCACTCTCAGTACAATCTGCTCTGATGCCGCATAGTTAAGCCAGCCCCGAC
ACCCGCCAACACCCGCTGACGCGCCCTGACGGGCTTGTCTGCTCCCGGCATCCGCTTACAGACAAGCTGT
GACAAGTACCACCTGGAACGCCAAAGGTCTCACGCTTGAGACCAAGTCACGAAGTGTGCGGCCGCCTTCG
TGCGCGGAACCCCTATTTGTTTATTTTTCTAAATACATTCAAATATGTATCCGCTCATGAGACAATAACC
CTGATAAATGCTTCAATAATATTGAAAAAGGAAGAGTATGGCTAAAATGAGAATATCACCGGAATTGAAA
AAACTGATCGAAAAATACCGCTGCGTAAAAGATACGGAAGGAATGTCTCCTGCTAAGGTATATAAGCTGG
TGGGAGAAAATGAAAACCTATATTTAAAAATGACGGACAGCCGGTATAAAGGGACCACCTATGATGTGGA
ACGGGAAAAGGACATGATGCTATGGCTGGAAGGAAAGCTGCCTGTTCCAAAGGTCCTGCACTTTGAACGG
CATGATGGCTGGAGCAATCTGCTCATGAGTGAGGCCGATGGCGTCCTTTGCTCGGAAGAGTATGAAGATG
AACAAAGCCCTGAAAAGATTATCGAGCTGTATGCGGAGTGCATCAGGCTCTTTCACTCCATCGACATATC
GGATTGTCCCTATACGAATAGCTTAGACAGCCGCTTAGCCGAATTGGATTACTTACTGAATAACGATCTG
GCCGATGTGGATTGCGAAAACTGGGAAGAGGACACTCCATTTAAAGATCCGCGCGAGCTGTATGATTTTT
TAAAGACGGAAAAGCCCGAAGAGGAACTTGTCTTTTCCCACGGCGACCTGGGAGACAGCAACATCTTTGT
GAAAGATGGCAAAGTAAGTGGCTTTATTGATCTTGGGAGAAGCGGCAGGGCGGACAAGTGGTATGACATT
GCCTTCTGCGTCCGGTCGCTCAGGGAGGATATCGGGGAAGAACAGTATGTCGAGCTATTTTTTGACTTAC
TGGGGATCAAGCCTGATTGGGAGAAAATAAAATATTATATTTTACTGGATGAATTGTTTTAGGAGCCTGT
TTAATAAGATGATCTTCTTGAGATCGTTTTGGTCTGCGCGTAATCTCTTGCTCTGAAAACGAAAAAACCG
CCTTGCAGGGCGGTTTTTCGAAGGTTCTCTGAGCTACCAACTCTTTGAACCGAGGTAACTGGCTTGGAGG
AGCGCAGTCACCAAAACTTGTCCTTTCAGTTTAGCCTTAACCGGCGCATGACTTCAAGACTAACTCCTCT
AAATCAATTACCAGTGGCTGCTGCCAGTGGTGCTTTTGCATGTCTTTCCGGGTTGGACTCAAGACGATAG
TTACCGGATAAGGCGCAGCGGTCGGACTGAACGGGGGGTTCGTGCATACAGTCCAGCTTGGAGCGAACTG
CCTACCCGGAACTGAGTGTCAGGCGTGGAATGAGACAAACGCGGCCATAACAGCGGAATGACACCGGTAA
ACCGAAAGGCAGGAACAGGAGAGCGCACGAGGGAGCCGCCAGGGGGAAACGCCTGGTATCTTTATAGTCC
TGTCGGGTTTCGCCACCACTGATTTGAGCGTCAGATTTCGTGATGCTTGTCAGGGGGGCGGAGCCTATGG
AAAAACGGCTTTGCCGCGGCCCTCTCACTTCCCTGTTAAGTATCTTCCTGGCATCTTCCAGGAAATCTCC
GCCCCGTTCGTAAGCCATTTCCGCTCGCCGCAGTCGAACGACCGAGCGTAGCGAGTCAGTGAGCGAGGAA
GCGGAATATATCCTGTATCACATATTCTGCTGACGCACCGGTGCAGCCTTTTTTCTCCTGCCACATGAAG
CACTTCACTGACACCCTCATCAGTGCCAACATAGTAAGCCAGTATACACTCCGCTAGCGCGCAAGCGGCC
GCA
Features (pLannotate 1.2.2; 12 found; start..end, strand, type, name):
     55..98      +  CDS            lacI (fragment): lac repressor; lacI; The lac repressor binds to the lac operator to inhibit transcription in E. coli. This inhibition can be relieved by adding lactose or isopropyl-β-D-thiogalactopyranoside (IPTG).
    111..132     +  protein_bind   CAP binding site: CAP binding activates transcription in the presence of cAMP. E. coli catabolite activator protein
    147..177     +  promoter       lac promoter: promoter for the E. coli lac operon
    185..201     +  protein_bind   lac operator: The lac repressor binds to the lac operator to inhibit transcription in E. coli. This inhibition can be relieved by adding lactose or isopropyl-β-D-thiogalactopyranoside (IPTG). lac repressor encoded by lacI
    238..294     -  misc_feature   MCS: pUC18/19 multiple cloning site
    291..448     +  CDS            lacZα (fragment): LacZα fragment of β-galactosidase; lacZ fragment
    454..553     -  misc_feature   bom (fragment): basis of mobility region from pBR322
    703..807     +  promoter       AmpR promoter: bla
    808..1602    +  CDS            KanR: aminoglycoside phosphotransferase; aphA-3; confers resistance to kanamycin
   1628..2173    +  rep_origin     p15A ori: Plasmids containing the medium-copy-number p15A origin of replication can be propagated in E. coli cells that contain a second plasmid with the ColE1 origin.
   2261..2316    +  rep_origin     RSF ori (fragment): Plasmids containing the RSF 1030 origin of replication can be propagated in E. coli cells that contain additional plasmids with compatible origins.
   2415..2436    -  misc_feature   bom (fragment): basis of mobility region from pBR322
