[The description below was written by a language model from this plasmid's Addgene catalogue record and pLannotate feature annotations shown in this document.]
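Description:
pMXLK_eFq is a small (about 2.5 kb) synthetic-biology assembly vector built on the pMXLK backbone for the MetClo system, a methylase-assisted hierarchical DNA assembly method that uses a single type IIS restriction enzyme throughout successive cloning rounds. This version is designed for BsaI-based MetClo and carries the adaptor sequence combination designated e-q, which sets the fusion sites flanking the assembled product and so determines how it can be joined to neighbouring fragments at the next level of assembly. It is propagated in E. coli from a p15A origin, recorded as low copy and compatible with ColE1-type plasmids. Selection is by kanamycin, through an aminoglycoside phosphotransferase gene that the annotation places directly downstream of the bla (AmpR) promoter.

The recorded insert is a LacZalpha cassette. The feature table shows the usual pUC-style arrangement: CAP binding site, lac promoter and lac operator, followed by a pUC18/19 multiple cloning site and a lacZα fragment. In vectors of this kind the cassette serves as a negative selection marker that is replaced by the assembled DNA, so that correct clones can be picked by blue/white screening in an α-complementing host; the record does not spell this out. The BsaI sites, adaptor sequences and any methylase recognition sequences are not annotated in the feature table, and the 5′ cloning site is listed as unknown. The remaining annotations are short fragments (lacI, bom, RSF ori) that are probably sequence remnants or partial homology matches rather than functional elements. The plasmid is used as a recipient vector for building multi-fragment constructs in the MetClo workflow.
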