Addgene plasmid #114238: pMXLK_eFq
Purpose: POC12378, MetClo assembly vector with p15A replication origin and kanamycin resistance for BsaI-based MetClo, adaptor sequence type e-q
Depositing lab: Christopher A. O'Callaghan. Depositing organization: University of Oxford. Publication: MetClo: methylase-assisted hierarchical DNA assembly using a single type IIS restriction enzyme. Lin D, O'Callaghan CA. Nucleic Acids Res. 2018 Jul 9. pii: 5050631. doi: 10.1093/nar/gky596. PubMed 29986052.
Backbone
  Vector backbone: pMXLK
  Vector type: Synthetic Biology
Growth in bacteria
  Bacterial resistance: Kanamycin, 50 μg/mL
  Growth temperature: 37°C
  Growth strain: DH5alpha
  Copy number: Low Copy
Gene/Insert
  Gene/Insert name: LacZalpha
  Species: Synthetic
  Cloning method: Restriction Enzyme; 5′ cloning site unknown (unknown if destroyed)
Terms and licenses: Academic/Nonprofit Terms; Industry Terms: Not Available to Industry
How to cite: pMXLK_eFq was a gift from Christopher A. O'Callaghan (Addgene plasmid # 114238 ; http://n2t.net/addgene:114238 ; RRID:Addgene_114238)
